>Addgene plasmid #235853 | pME_G_0_3a_001_Placeholder | addgene full sequence | sequence record 471454 | Addgene NGS Result
GTTCACCCTTGTTACACCGTTTTCCATGAGCAAACTGAAACGTTTTCATCACTCTGGAGTGAATACCACG
ACGATTTCCGGCAGTTTCTACACATATATTCGCAAGATGTGGCGTGTTACGGTGAAAACCTGGCCTATTT
CCCTAAAGGGTTTATTGAGAATATGTTTTTCGTATCAGCCAATCCCTGGGTGAGTTTCACCAGTTTTGAT
TTAAACGTGGCCAATATGGACAACTTCTTCGCCCCCGTTTTCACCATGGGCAAATATTATACGCAAGGCG
ACAAGGTGCTGATGCCGCTGGCGATTCAGGTTCATCATGCCGTTTGTGATGGCTTCCATGTCGGCAGAAT
GCTTAATGAATTACAACAGTACTGCGACGAGTGGCAGGGCGGGGCGTAATTTGATATCGAGCTCGCTTGG
ACTCCTGTTGATAGATCCAGTAATGACCTCAGAACTCCATCTGGATTTGTTCAGAACGCTCGGTTGCCGC
CGGGCGTTTTTTATTGGTGAGAATCCAAGCCTCGAGCTGTCAGACCAAGTTTACTCATATATACTTTAGA
TTGATTTAAAACTTCATTTTTAATTTAAAAGGATCTAGGTGAAGATCCTTTTTGATAATCTCATGACCAA
AATCCCTTAACGTGAGTTTTCGTTCCACTGAGCGTCAGACCCCGTAGAAAAGATCAAAGGATCTTCTTGA
GATCCTTTTTTTCTGCGCGTAATCTGCTGCTTGCAAACAAAAAAACCACCGCTACCAGCGGTGGTTTGTT
TGCCGGATCAAGAGCTACCAACTCTTTTTCCGAAGGTAACTGGCTTCAGCAGAGCGCAGATACCAAATAC
TGTTCTTCTAGTGTAGCCGTAGTTAGGCCACCACTTCAAGAACTCTGTAGCACCGCCTACATACCTCGCT
CTGCTAATCCTGTTACCAGTGGCTGCTGCCAGTGGCGATAAGTCGTGTCTTACCGGGTTGGACTCAAGAC
GATAGTTACCGGATAAGGCGCAGCGGTCGGGCTGAACGGGGGGTTCGTGCACACAGCCCAGCTTGGAGCG
AACGACCTACACCGAACTGAGATACCTACAGCGTGAGCTATGAGAAAGCGCCACGCTTCCCGAAGGGAGA
AAGGCGGACAGGTATCCGGTAAGCGGCAGGGTCGGAACAGGAGAGCGCACGAGGGAGCTTCCAGGGGGAA
ACGCCTGGTATCTTTATAGTCCTGTCGGGTTTCGCCACCTCTGACTTGAGCGTCGATTTTTGTGATGCTC
GTCAGGGGGGCGGAGCCTGTGGAAAAACGCCAGCAACGCGGCCTTTTTACGGTTCCTGGCCTTTTGCTGG
CCTTTTGCTCACATGTTCTTTCCTGCGTTATCCCCTGATTCTGTGGATAACCGTATTACCGCCTTTGAGT
GAGCTGATACCGCTCGCCGCAGCCGAACGACCGAGCGCAGCGAGTCAGTGAGCGAGGAAGCCTGCATAAC
GCGAAGTAATCTTTTCGGTTTTAAAGAAAAAGGGCAGGGTGGTGACACCTTGCCCTTTTTTGCCGGACTG
CAGCGGCCGCTACTAGTCGCGATGAGTGTTCTCAATGGTGAGACCTATAAACGCAGAAAGGCCCACCCGA
AGGTGAGCCAGTGTGACTCTAGTAGAGAGCGTTCACCGACAAACAACAGATAAAACGAAAGGCCCAGTCT
TTCGACTGAGCCTTTCGTTTTATTTGATGCCTGGTCATTTGTACAGTTCATCCATACCATGCGTGATGCC
CGCTGCGGTTACGAACTCCAGCAGAACCATATGATCGCGTTTCTCGTTCGGATCTTTAGACAGAACGCTT
TGCGTGCTCAGATAGTGATTGTCTGGCAGCAGAACAGGACCATCACCGATTGGAGTGTTTTGCTGGTAGT
GATCAGCCAGCTGCACGCTGCCATCCTCCACGTTGTGGCGAATTTTAAAATTCGCTTTAATGCCATTTTT
TTGTTTATCGGCGGTGATGTAAACATTGTGGCTGTTAAAATTGTATTCCAGCTTATGGCCCAGGATATTG
CCGTCCTCTTTAAAGTCAATGCCTTTCAGCTCAATGCGGTTTACCAGGGTATCGCCTTCAAATTTCACTT
CCGCACGCGTTTTGTACGTGCCGTCATCCTTAAAGGAAATCGTGCGTTCCTGCACATAGCCTTCCGGCAT
GGCGGACTTGAAGAAGTCATGCTGCTTCATATGGTCCGGATAACGAGCAAAGCACTGAACACCATAAGTC
AGCGTCGTTACCAGAGTCGGCCAAGGAACCGGCAGTTTACCAGTAGTACAGATGAACTTCAGCGTCAGTT
TACCATTAGTTGCGTCACCTTCACCCTCGCCACGCACGGAAAACTTATGACCGTTGACATCACCATCCAG
TTCCACCAGAATAGGGACGACACCAGTGAACAGCTCTTCGCCTTTACGCATCTAGTATTTCTCCTCTTTC
TCTAGTAGCTAAGATCCGAACCTGCCGTTTCTTGAGTTGCCGCGATGTTAAGAAAACATTCATAAATTAA
ATGTGAATTGCCGCACACATTATTAAATAAGATTTACAAAATGTTCAAAATGACGCATGAAATCACGTTT
CACTTTCGGTCTCAAGTACGAGACTACTCATCGCTCTAGAAGCGGCCGCGAATTCCAGAAATCATCCTTA
GCGAAAGCTAAGGATTTTTTTTATCTGAAATTCTGCCTCGTGATACGCCTATTTTTATAGGTTAATGTCA
TGATAATAATGGTTTCTTAGACGTCAGGTGGCACTCGAGTTGATCGGGCACGTAAGAGGTTCCAACTTTC
ACCATAATGAAATAAGATCACTACCGGGCGTATTTTTTGAGTTATCGAGATTTTCAGGAGCTAAGGAAGC
TAAAATGGAGAAAAAAATCACTGGATATACCACCGTTGATATATCCCAATGGCATCGTAAAGAACATTTT
GAGGCATTTCAGTCAGTTGCTCAATGTACCTATAACCAGACCGTTCAGCTGGATATTACGGCCTTTTTAA
AGACCGTAAAGAAAAATAAGCACAAGTTTTATCCGGCCTTTATTCACATTCTTGCCCGCCTGATGAATGC
TCATCCGGAATTTCGTATGGCAATGAAAGACGGTGAGCTGGTGATATGGGATAGT
Features (pLannotate 1.2.2; 11 found; start..end, strand, type, name):
    420..514     +  terminator     lambda t0 terminator: transcription terminator from phage lambda
    697..1285    +  rep_origin     ori: high-copy-number ColE1/pMB1/pBR322/pUC origin of replication
   1480..1537    -  terminator     his operon terminator: This putative transcriptin terminator from the E. coli his operon has a 2-bp deletion introduced during synthesis. Its efficiency has not been determined.
   1538..1557    -  misc_feature   BioBrick suffix: universal suffix for all parts
   1592..1619    -  terminator     T7Te terminator: phage T7 early transcription terminator
   1635..1706    -  terminator     rrnB T1 terminator: transcription terminator T1 from the E. coli rrnB gene
   1718..2431    -  CDS            superfolder GFP: GFP variant that folds robustly even when fused to poorly folded proteins (Pédelacq et al., 2006)
   2624..2645    -  misc_feature   BioBrick prefix: BioBrick prefix for parts that do not start with "ATG"
   2648..2691    +  terminator     bacterial terminator: putative bacterial transcription terminator
   2777..2874    +  promoter       cat promoter: promoter of the E. coli cat gene encoding chloramphenicol acetyltransferase
   2875..396     +  CDS            cat (across the origin): CAT_ECOLX - Experimental evidence at protein level: Swiss-Prot protein existence level 1. This enzyme is an effector of chloramphenicol resistance in bacteria. From Escherichia coli. This protein is used as a marker in many commonly used cloning vectors, such as pACYC184.
