[The description below was written by a language model from this plasmid's Addgene catalogue record and pLannotate feature annotations shown in this document.]
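Description:
pME_G_0_3a_001_Placeholder is a small (about 3.1 kb) synthetic-biology part plasmid from a modular cloning toolkit developed for engineering the chloroplast of Chlamydomonas. It is built on the pME_Cp_UAV_GFP backbone (about 2.1 kb) and is maintained in E. coli through a high-copy ColE1/pUC-type origin. Selection is with chloramphenicol, conferred by a cat gene driven by its native cat promoter. A lambda t0 terminator lies just downstream of the cat gene, and a further putative bacterial terminator lies upstream of its promoter. Together with the his operon terminator next to the insert, these presumably insulate the marker, origin and insert from read-through transcription.

The roughly 1 kb insert is a superfolder GFP cassette assigned to the "3a" position of the assembly standard. The sfGFP coding sequence is followed by rrnB T1 and T7Te terminators, and the cassette is bracketed by BioBrick prefix and suffix sequences. The annotation does not identify the promoter driving sfGFP, although there is unannotated space upstream of the coding sequence where a bacterial promoter and ribosome binding site would be expected. The insert was introduced by BsaI cloning, and the record notes that those sites were destroyed in the process.

As the name indicates, the plasmid serves as a placeholder, supplying a GFP cassette for the 3a slot rather than a functional chloroplast part. In Golden Gate-style systems such fluorescent cassettes usually act as a visual screening marker that is later swapped for a part of interest, so that colonies losing fluorescence indicate successful replacement. The record itself states only that the plasmid encodes an sfGFP cassette in the 3a position and does not describe how it is used.
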