Addgene plasmid #235853: pME_G_0_3a_001_Placeholder
Purpose: Encodes a sfGFP cassette in the 3a position
Depositing lab: Tobias Erb. Depositing organization: Max Planck Institute for Terrestrial Microbiology. Publication: A modular high-throughput approach for advancing synthetic biology in the chloroplast of Chlamydomonas. Inckemann RM, Chotel T, Burgis M, Brinkmann CK, Andreas L, Baumann J, Sharma P, Klose M, Barrett J, Ries F, Paczia N, Glatter T, Mackinder LCM, Willmund F, Erb TJ. Nat Plants. 2025 Nov;11(11):2332-2349. doi: 10.1038/s41477-025-02126-2. Epub 2025 Nov 3. PubMed 41184475.
Backbone
  Vector backbone: pME_Cp_UAV_GFP
  Backbone size w/o insert (bp): 2101
  Vector type: Synthetic Biology
Growth in bacteria
  Bacterial resistance: Chloramphenicol, 25 μg/mL
  Growth temperature: 37°C
  Growth strain: DH5alpha
  Copy number: High Copy
Gene/Insert
  Gene/Insert name: 3a placeholder
  Species: Aequoria victoria
  Insert size (bp): 1034
  Cloning method: Restriction Enzyme; 5′ cloning site BsaI (destroyed during cloning); 3′ cloning site BsaI (destroyed during cloning)
  Sequencing primers: 5′ CGTATCACGAGGCAGAATTTC; 3′ CCTGCATAACGCGAAGTAATC
Terms and licenses: Academic/Nonprofit Terms; Industry Terms: Not Available to Industry
Depositor comments: Please visit https://doi.org/10.1101/2024.05.08.593163 for bioRxiv preprint.
How to cite: pME_G_0_3a_001_Placeholder was a gift from Tobias Erb (Addgene plasmid # 235853 ; http://n2t.net/addgene:235853 ; RRID:Addgene_235853)
